>Addgene plasmid #120730 | GGE0029 | addgene full sequence | sequence record 258851 | Addgene NGS Result
CAAACCGCCTCTCCCCGCGCGTTGGCCGATTCATTAATGCAGCTGGCACGACAGGTTTCCCGACTGGAAA
GCGGGCAGTGAGCGCAACGCAATTAATGTGAGTTAGCTCACTCATTAGGCACCCCAGGCTTTACACTTTA
TGCTTCCGGCTCGTATGTTGTGTGGAATTGTGAGCGGATAACAATTTCACACATACTAGAGAAAGAGGAG
AAATACTAGATGGCTTCCTCCGAAGACGTTATCAAAGAGTTCATGCGTTTCAAAGTTCGTATGGAAGGTT
CCGTTAACGGTCACGAGTTCGAAATCGAAGGTGAAGGTGAAGGTCGTCCGTACGAAGGTACCCAGACCGC
TAAACTGAAAGTTACCAAAGGTGGTCCGCTGCCGTTCGCTTGGGACATCCTGTCCCCGCAGTTCCAGTAC
GGTTCCAAAGCTTACGTTAAACACCCGGCTGACATCCCGGACTACCTGAAACTGTCCTTCCCGGAAGGTT
TCAAATGGGAACGTGTTATGAACTTCGAAGACGGTGGTGTTGTTACCGTTACCCAGGACTCCTCCCTGCA
AGACGGTGAGTTCATCTACAAAGTTAAACTGCGTGGTACCAACTTCCCGTCCGACGGTCCGGTTATGCAG
AAAAAAACCATGGGTTGGGAAGCTTCCACCGAACGTATGTACCCGGAAGACGGTGCTCTGAAAGGTGAAA
TCAAAATGCGTCTGAAACTGAAAGACGGTGGTCACTACGACGCTGAAGTTAAAACCACCTACATGGCTAA
AAAACCGGTTCAGCTGCCGGGTGCTTACAAAACCGACATCAAACTGGACATCACCTCCCACAACGAAGAC
TACACCATCGTTGAACAGTACGAACGTGCTGAAGGTCGTCACTCCACCGGTGCTTAATAACGCTGATAGT
GCTAGTGTAGATCGCTACTAGAGCCAGGCATCAAATAAAACGAAAGGCTCAGTCGAAAGACTGGGCCTTT
CGTTTTATCTGTTGTTTGTCGGTGAACGCTCTCTACTAGAGTCACACTGGCTCACCTTCGGGTGGGCCTT
TCTGCGTTTATAACTAGAGGTCTCAAGGCTCTTCGAATTCCAGAAATCATCCTTAGCGAAAGCTAAGGAT
TTTTTTTATCTGAAATTCTGCCTCGTGATACGCCTATTTTTATAGGTTAATGTCATGATAATAATGGTTT
CTTAGACGTCAGGTGGCACTTTTCGGGGAAATGTGCGCGGAACCCCTATTTGTTTATTTTTCTAAATACA
TTCAAATATGTATCCGCTCATGAGACAATAACCCTGATAAATGCTTCAATAATATTGAAAAAGGAAGAGT
ATGAGTATTCAACATTTCCGTGTCGCCCTTATTCCCTTTTTTGCGGCATTTTGCCTTCCTGTTTTTGCTC
ACCCAGAAACGCTGGTGAAAGTAAAAGATGCTGAAGATCAGTTGGGTGCACGAGTGGGTTACATCGAACT
GGATCTCAACAGCGGTAAGATCCTTGAGAGTTTTCGCCCCGAAGAACGTTTTCCAATGATGAGCACTTTT
AAAGTTCTGCTATGTGGCGCGGTATTATCCCGTATTGACGCCGGGCAAGAGCAACTCGGTCGCCGCATAC
ACTATTCTCAGAATGACTTGGTTGAGTACTCACCAGTCACAGAAAAGCATCTTACGGATGGCATGACAGT
AAGAGAATTATGCAGTGCTGCCATAACCATGAGTGATAACACTGCGGCCAACTTACTTCTGACAACGATC
GGAGGACCGAAGGAGCTAACCGCTTTTTTGCACAACATGGGGGATCATGTAACTCGCCTTGATCGTTGGG
AACCGGAGCTGAATGAAGCCATACCAAACGACGAGCGTGACACCACGATGCCTGTAGCAATGGCAACAAC
GTTGCGCAAACTATTAACTGGCGAACTACTTACTCTAGCTTCCCGGCAACAATTAATAGACTGGATGGAG
GCGGATAAAGTTGCAGGACCACTTCTGCGCTCGGCCCTTCCGGCTGGCTGGTTTATTGCTGATAAATCTG
GAGCCGGTGAGCGTGGGTCGCGCGGTATCATTGCAGCACTGGGGCCAGATGGTAAGCCCTCCCGTATCGT
AGTTATCTACACGACGGGGAGTCAGGCAACTATGGATGAACGAAATAGACAGATCGCTGAGATAGGTGCC
TCACTGATTAAGCATTGGTAACTGTCAGACCAAGTTTACTCATATATACTTTAGATTGATTTAAAACTTC
ATTTTTAATTTAAAAGGATCTAGGTGAAGATCCTTTTTGATAATCTCATGACCAAAATCCCTTAACGTGA
GTTTTCGTTCCACTGAGCGTCAGACCCCGTAGAAAAGATCAAAGGATCTTCTTGAGATCCTTTTTTTCTG
CGCGTAATCTGCTGCTTGCAAACAAAAAAACCACCGCTACCAGCGGTGGTTTGTTTGCCGGATCAAGAGC
TACCAACTCTTTTTCCGAAGGTAACTGGCTTCAGCAGAGCGCAGATACCAAATACTGTTCTTCTAGTGTA
GCCGTAGTTAGGCCACCACTTCAAGAACTCTGTAGCACCGCCTACATACCTCGCTCTGCTAATCCTGTTA
CCAGTGGCTGCTGCCAGTGGCGATAAGTCGTGTCTTACCGGGTTGGACTCAAGACGATAGTTACCGGATA
AGGCGCAGCGGTCGGGCTGAACGGGGGGTTCGTGCACACAGCCCAGCTTGGAGCGAACGACCTACACCGA
ACTGAGATACCTACAGCGTGAGCTATGAGAAAGCGCCACGCTTCCCGAAGGGAGAAAGGCGGACAGGTAT
CCGGTAAGCGGCAGGGTCGGAACAGGAGAGCGCACGAGGGAGCTTCCAGGGGGAAACGCCTGGTATCTTT
ATAGTCCTGTCGGGTTTCGCCACCTCTGACTTGAGCGTCGATTTTTGTGATGCTCGTCAGGGGGGCGGAG
CCTGTGGAAAAACGCCAGCAACGCGGCCTTTTTACGGTTCCTGGCCTTTTGCTGGCCTTTTGCTCACATG
TTCTTTCCTGCGTTATCCCCTGATTCTGTGGATAACCGTATTACCGCCTTTGAGTGAGCTGATACCGCTC
GCCGCAGCCGAACGACCGAGCGCAGCGAGTCAGTGAGCGAGGAAGCCTGCATAACGCGAAGTAATCTTTT
CGGTTTTAAAGAAAAAGGGCAGGGTGGTGACACCTTGCCCTTTTTTGCCGGACTGCAGGAAGACGCAGGA
GACCACTAGACAATACG
Features (pLannotate 1.2.2; 12 found; start..end, strand, type, name):
     94..115     +  protein_bind   CAP binding site: CAP binding activates transcription in the presence of cAMP. E. coli catabolite activator protein
    130..160     +  promoter       lac promoter: promoter for the E. coli lac operon
    168..184     +  protein_bind   lac operator: The lac repressor binds to the lac operator to inhibit transcription in E. coli. This inhibition can be relieved by adding lactose or isopropyl-β-D-thiogalactopyranoside (IPTG). lac repressor encoded by lacI
    220..894     +  CDS            mRFP1: mRFP1 is a basic (constitutively fluorescent) red fluorescent protein published in 2002, derived from Discosoma sp.. It is reported to be a somewhat slowly-maturing monomer with low acid sensitivity.
    942..1013    +  terminator     rrnB T1 terminator: transcription terminator T1 from the E. coli rrnB gene
   1029..1056    +  terminator     T7Te terminator: phage T7 early transcription terminator
   1093..1136    +  terminator     bacterial terminator: putative bacterial transcription terminator
   1226..1330    +  promoter       AmpR promoter: bla
   1331..2191    +  CDS            AmpR: β-lactamase; bla; confers resistance to ampicillin, carbenicillin, and related antibiotics
   2362..2950    +  rep_origin     ori: high-copy-number ColE1/pMB1/pBR322/pUC origin of replication
   3145..3202    -  terminator     his operon terminator: This putative transcriptin terminator from the E. coli his operon has a 2-bp deletion introduced during synthesis. Its efficiency has not been determined.
   3231..81      +  CDS            lacI (fragment) (across the origin): lac repressor; lacI; The lac repressor binds to the lac operator to inhibit transcription in E. coli. This inhibition can be relieved by adding lactose or isopropyl-β-D-thiogalactopyranoside (IPTG).
