[The description below was written by a language model from this plasmid's Addgene catalogue record and pLannotate feature annotations shown in this document.]
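Description:
GGE0029 is an empty destination vector from a modular Golden Gate toolkit for the yeast Yarrowia lipolytica, built on the pSB1A3-GB3 backbone and classed as a cloning/assembly plasmid. It is the recipient into which toolkit parts are assembled to build a Y. lipolytica expression plasmid. The sequenced plasmid is small (about 3.2 kb) and is maintained in E. coli through a high-copy ColE1/pUC-type origin of replication, with selection by ampicillin via a β-lactamase (AmpR) gene driven by its native bla promoter.

No insert is recorded, but the annotated sequence does contain a bacterial reporter cassette. It consists of a short lacI remnant, a CAP binding site, the lac promoter and lac operator, and then the coding sequence for the monomeric red fluorescent protein mRFP1, which is followed by the rrnB T1 and T7Te terminators. A further putative bacterial terminator and a his operon terminator lie on either side of this region, as is typical of the pSB1A3 family, where such terminators insulate the cloning site from transcription in the rest of the plasmid. In Golden Gate destination vectors, a cassette of this kind usually acts as a visual dropout marker: colonies that keep the parental vector turn red, while those in which the assembly has replaced the cassette stay white. The record does not state this role, however, and the feature table does not annotate the type IIS restriction sites or overhangs used for assembly.

No yeast elements are annotated in the vector, whether selection markers, promoters, terminators or genomic integration sequences. Such functions are presumably supplied by the parts assembled into it.
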