Addgene plasmid #120730: GGE0029
Purpose: (Empty Backbone) Part of GoldenGate Yarrowia lipolytica toolkit for assembling an expression plasmid for Y. lipolytic yeast. Destination vector for the insertion of the assembly
Depositing lab: Tristan Rossignol. Depositing organization: INRAE Jouy-en-Josas. Publication: A modular Golden Gate toolkit for Yarrowia lipolytica synthetic biology. Larroude M, Park YK, Soudier P, Kubiak M, Nicaud JM, Rossignol T. Microb Biotechnol. 2019 May 31. doi: 10.1111/1751-7915.13427. PubMed 31148366.
Backbone
  Vector backbone: pSB1A3-GB3
  Vector type: Cloning/assembly plasmid
Growth in bacteria
  Bacterial resistance: Ampicillin, 100 μg/mL
  Growth temperature: 37°C
  Growth strain: DH5alpha
  Copy number: High Copy
Gene/Insert
  Gene/Insert name: None
Terms and licenses: Academic/Nonprofit Terms; Industry Terms: Not Available to Industry
How to cite: GGE0029 was a gift from Tristan Rossignol (Addgene plasmid # 120730 ; http://n2t.net/addgene:120730 ; RRID:Addgene_120730)
